Addgene plasmid #180486: pGP-CAG-VARNAM A122D WPRE-bGH-polyA
Purpose: Mammalian expression of voltage sensor
Depositing lab: GENIE Project. Depositing organization: HHMI, Janelia Research Campus. Publication: Sensitivity optimization of a rhodopsin-based fluorescent voltage indicator. Abdelfattah AS, Zheng J, Singh A, Huang YC, Reep D, Tsegaye G, Tsang A, Arthur BJ, Rehorova M, Olson CVL, Shuai Y, Zhang L, Fu TM, Milkie DE, Moya MV, Weber TD, Lemire AL, Baker CA, Falco N, Zheng Q, Grimm JB, Yip MC, Walpita D, Chase M, Campagnola L, Murphy GJ, Wong AM, Forest CR, Mertz J, Economo MN, Turner GC, Koyama M, Lin BJ, Betzig E, Novak O, Lavis LD, Svoboda K, Korff W, Chen TW, Schreiter ER, Hasseman JP, Kolb I. Neuron. 2023 Mar 28:S0896-6273(23)00205-2. doi: 10.1016/j.neuron.2023.03.009. PubMed 37015225.
Backbone
  Vector backbone: unknown
  Vector type: Mammalian Expression
Growth in bacteria
  Bacterial resistance: Ampicillin, 100 μg/mL
  Growth temperature: 37°C
  Growth strain: DH5alpha
  Copy number: High Copy
Gene/Insert
  Gene/Insert name: VARNAM A122D (alt names: VARNAM insert; variant 558.2)
  Species: Synthetic
  Insert size (bp): 1467
  Mutation: A122D
  Promoter: CAG
  Cloning method: Gibson Cloning
  Sequencing primers: 5′ GGTTCGGCTTCTGGCGTGTGACC; 3′ TTAAAGCAGCGTATCCACAT
Terms and licenses: Academic/Nonprofit Terms; Industry Terms: Not Available to Industry
Depositor comments: Please visit https://doi.org/10.1101/2021.11.09.467909 for bioRxiv preprint.
How to cite: pGP-CAG-VARNAM A122D WPRE-bGH-polyA was a gift from GENIE Project (Addgene plasmid # 180486 ; http://n2t.net/addgene:180486 ; RRID:Addgene_180486)
