[The description below was written by a language model from this plasmid's Addgene catalogue record and pLannotate feature annotations shown in this document.]
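Description:
pGP-CAG-VARNAM A122D WPRE-bGH-polyA is a 7.4 kb mammalian expression plasmid carrying a mutant of the genetically encoded fluorescent voltage indicator VARNAM. The record lists the backbone as unknown. The annotated features show a high-copy ColE1/pUC-type origin and an ampicillin resistance gene (β-lactamase with its own promoter) for propagation and selection in E. coli. No mammalian selection marker is annotated. An SV40 origin, which can support episomal replication in cells expressing large T antigen, lies in the backbone alongside remnants of lac regulatory elements.

Expression is driven by the CAG promoter, annotated as its three parts: the CMV immediate-early enhancer, the chicken β-actin promoter and a chimeric chicken β-actin/rabbit β-globin intron. Together these give strong, broadly active transcription in mammalian cells. The insert is a 1,467 bp synthetic coding sequence for VARNAM with the A122D substitution, also called variant 558.2. The automated annotation recognises only the downstream portion of it, namely the red fluorescent protein mRuby3 followed by a short fragment of the Kir2.1 (KCNJ2) potassium channel. Such Kir2.1 fragments are commonly appended as membrane-trafficking and ER-export signals. The region upstream of mRuby3 is unannotated and presumably holds the voltage-sensing rhodopsin domain, consistent with the associated work on rhodopsin-based indicators, though the record does not spell this out. After the coding sequence come a small chimeric intron, a WPRE that enhances transcript stability and expression, and the bGH polyadenylation signal. A rabbit β-globin poly(A) signal lies further downstream in the backbone.

The stated purpose is mammalian expression of the voltage sensor, for example by transfection to evaluate this variant's optical response to membrane potential changes.
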