Features (pLannotate 1.2.2; 25 found; start..end, strand, type, name):
      5..384     +  enhancer       CMV enhancer: human cytomegalovirus immediate early enhancer
    386..661     +  promoter       chicken β-actin promoter: No description available
    662..1678    +  intron         chimeric intron: chimera between introns from chicken β-actin and rabbit β-globin
   1676..1732    +  CDS            HBB (fragment): HBB_LEPEU - Experimental evidence at protein level: Swiss-Prot protein existence level 1. Involved in oxygen transport from the lung to the various peripheral tissues. From Lepus europaeus (European hare).
   1732..1750    +  misc_feature   MCS (fragment): multiple cloning site
   2459..3148    +  CDS            mRuby3: mRuby3 is a basic (constitutively fluorescent) red fluorescent protein published in 2016, derived from Entacmaea quadricolor. It has low acid sensitivity.
   3149..3253    +  CDS            KCNJ2 (fragment): KCNJ2_HUMAN - Also known as IRK1. Experimental evidence at protein level: Swiss-Prot protein existence level 1. Probably participates in establishing action potential waveform and excitability of neuronal and muscle tissues. Inward rectifier potassium channels are characterized by a greater tendency to allow potassium to flow into the cell rather than out of it. Their voltage dependence is regulated by the concentration of extracellular potassium; as external potassium is raised, the voltage range of the channel opening shifts to more positive voltages. The inward rectification is mainly due t
   3298..3430    +  intron         chimeric intron: chimera between introns from human β-globin and immunoglobulin heavy chain genes
   3439..4027    +  misc_feature   WPRE: woodchuck hepatitis virus posttranscriptional regulatory element
   4031..4047    +  misc_feature   MCS (fragment): pUC18/19 multiple cloning site
   4060..4171    +  polyA_signal   bGH poly(A) signal: bovine growth hormone polyadenylation signal
   4267..4285    -  promoter       T3 promoter: promoter for bacteriophage T3 RNA polymerase
   4344..4418    +  CDS            HBB (fragment): HBB_PONPY - Experimental evidence at transcript level: Swiss-Prot protein existence level 2. Involved in oxygen transport from the lung to the various peripheral tissues. From Pongo pygmaeus (Bornean orangutan).
   4489..4544    +  polyA_signal   β-globin poly(A) signal: rabbit β-globin polyadenylation signal (Gil and Proudfoot, 1987)
   4929..4945    -  protein_bind   lac operator: The lac repressor binds to the lac operator to inhibit transcription in E. coli. This inhibition can be relieved by adding lactose or isopropyl-β-D-thiogalactopyranoside (IPTG). lac repressor encoded by lacI
   4953..4983    -  promoter       lac promoter: promoter for the E. coli lac operon
   4998..5019    -  protein_bind   CAP binding site: CAP binding activates transcription in the presence of cAMP. E. coli catabolite activator protein
   5032..5071    -  CDS            lacI (fragment): lac repressor; lacI; The lac repressor binds to the lac operator to inhibit transcription in E. coli. This inhibition can be relieved by adding lactose or isopropyl-β-D-thiogalactopyranoside (IPTG).
   5078..5100    +  promoter       SV40 promoter (fragment): SV40 enhancer and early promoter
   5124..5259    +  rep_origin     SV40 ori: SV40 origin of replication
   5279..5413    +  polyA_signal   SV40 poly(A) signal: SV40 polyadenylation signal
   5415..5469    -  CDS            lacI (fragment): lac repressor; lacI; The lac repressor binds to the lac operator to inhibit transcription in E. coli. This inhibition can be relieved by adding lactose or isopropyl-β-D-thiogalactopyranoside (IPTG).
   5652..6240    -  rep_origin     ori: high-copy-number ColE1/pMB1/pBR322/pUC origin of replication
   6411..7271    -  CDS            AmpR: β-lactamase; bla; confers resistance to ampicillin, carbenicillin, and related antibiotics
   7272..7376    -  promoter       AmpR promoter: bla
>Addgene plasmid #180486 | pGP-CAG-VARNAM A122D WPRE-bGH-polyA | addgene full sequence | sequence record 356306 | Addgene NGS Result
GGTCGACATTGATTATTGACTAGTTATTAATAGTAATCAATTACGGGGTCATTAGTTCATAGCCCATATA
TGGAGTTCCGCGTTACATAACTTACGGTAAATGGCCCGCCTGGCTGACCGCCCAACGACCCCCGCCCATT
GACGTCAATAATGACGTATGTTCCCATAGTAACGCCAATAGGGACTTTCCATTGACGTCAATGGGTGGAG
TATTTACGGTAAACTGCCCACTTGGCAGTACATCAAGTGTATCATATGCCAAGTACGCCCCCTATTGACG
TCAATGACGGTAAATGGCCCGCCTGGCATTATGCCCAGTACATGACCTTATGGGACTTTCCTACTTGGCA
GTACATCTACGTATTAGTCATCGCTATTACCATGGTCGAGGTGAGCCCCACGTTCTGCTTCACTCTCCCC
ATCTCCCCCCCCTCCCCACCCCCAATTTTGTATTTATTTATTTTTTAATTATTTTGTGCAGCGATGGGGG
CGGGGGGGGGGGGGGSGCGCGCCAGGCGGGGCGGGGCGGGGCGAGGGGCGGGGCGGGGCGAGGCGGAGAG
GTGCGGCGGCAGCCAATCAGAGCGGCGCGCTCCGAAAGTTTCCTTTTATGGCGAGGCGGCGGCGGCGGCG
GCCCTATAAAAAGCGAAGCGCGCGGCGGGCGGGAGTCGCTGCGCGCTGCCTTCGCCCCGTGCCCCGCTCC
GCCGCCGCCTCGCGCCGCCCGCCCCGGCTCTGACTGACCGCGTTACTCCCACAGGTGAGCGGGCGGGACG
GCCCTTCTCCTCCGGGCTGTAATTAGCGCTTGGTTTAATGACGGCTTGTTTCTTTTCTGTGGCTGCGTGA
AAGCCTTGAGGGGCTCCGGGAGGGCCCTTTGTGCGGGGGGAGCGGCTCGGGGGGTGCGTGCGTGTGTGTG
TGCGTGGGGAGCGCCGCGTGCGGCTCCGCGCTGCCCGGCGGCTGTGAGCGCTGCGGGCGCGGCGCGGGGC
TTTGTGCGCTCCGCAGTGTGCGCGAGGGGAGCGCGGCCGGGGGCGGTGCCCCGCGGTGCGGGGGGGGCTG
CGAGGGGAACAAAGGCTGCGTGCGGGGTGTGTGCGTGGGGGGGTGAGCAGGGGGTGTGGGCGCGTCGGTC
GGGCTGCAACCCCCCCTGCACCCCCCTCCCCGAGTTGCTGAGCACGGCCCGGCTTCGGGTGCGGGGCTCC
GTACGGGGCGTGGCGCGGGGCTCGCCGTGCCGGGCGGGGGGTGGCGGCAGGTGGGGGTGCCGGGCGGGGC
GGGGCCGCCTCGGGCCGGGGAGGGCTCGGGGGAGGGGCGCGGCGGCCCCCGGAGCGCCGGCGGCTGTCGA
GGCGCGGCGAGCCGCAGCCATTGCCTTTTATGGTAATCGTGCGAGAGGGCGCAGGGACTTCCTTTGTCCC
AAATCTGTGCGGAGCCGAAATCTGGGAGGCGCCGCCGCACCCCCTCTAGCGGGCGCGGGGCGAAGCGGTG
CGGCGCCGGCAGGAAGGAAATGGGCGGGGAGGGCCTTCGTGCGTCGCCGCGCCGCCGTCCCCTTCTCCCT
CTCCAGCCTCGGGGCTGTCCGCGGGGGGACGGCTGCCTTCGGGGGGGACGGGGCAGGGCGGGGTTCGGCT
TCTGGCGTGTGACCGGCGGCTCTAGAGCCTCTGCTAACCATGTTCATGCCTTCTTCTTTTTCCTACAGCT
CCTGGGCAACGTGCTGGTTATTGTGCTGTCTCATCATTTTGGCAAAGAATTCGGTACCGCGGGCCCGGGA
ACCGGTGCCGCCACCATGGCTGACGTGGAAACCGAGACCGGCATGATTGCACAGTGGATTGTCTTTGCTA
TTATGGCTGCTGCTGCTATTGCTTTTGGAGTGGCTGTGCACTTTCGGCCTTCAGAGCTGAAGAGCGCATA
CTATATCAACATTGCCATCTGCACTATCGCCGCTACCGCTTACTATGCAATGGCCGTGAACTACCAGGAC
CTGACAATGAATGGTGAAAGGCAGGTGGTCTACGCAAGATATATTAGCTGGGTGCTGACCACACCACTGC
TCCTGCTCGATCTCATCGTCATGACCAAGATGGGCGGAGTGATGATTTCTTGGGTCATCGGCGCAGACAT
TTTCATGATCGTGTTTGGTATTCTGGGCGACTTCGAGGATGAACACAAGTTCAAATGGGTGTACTTTATC
GCTGGATGTGTGATGCAGGCAGTCCTGACATACGGGATGTATAACGCCACTTGGAAAGACGATCTGAAGA
AAAGCCCCGAGTACCATAGCTCCTATGTCAGTCTGCTCGTCTTCCTGTCAATCCTCTGGGTGTTTTATCC
TGTCGTGTGGGCTTTCGGGTCTGGTAGTGGCGTGCTGTCCGTCGACAATGAGGCCATTCTCATGGGAATC
CTGGATGTGCTCGCTAAGCCACTGTTTGGAATGGGGTGCCTCATTGCCCATGAGACTATCTTCAAGTGGA
GGTCCGGACTGATTAAGGAAAATATGCGGATGAAGGTCGTGATGGAAGGGTCTGTCAATGGGCACCAGTT
CAAGTGCACCGGAGAGGGAGAGGGCAGGCCATACGAGGGCGTGCAGACAATGAGGATCAAAGTGATCGAG
GGAGGACCACTGCCTTTCGCCTTTGACATCCTGGCCACCAGCTTCATGTACGGCAGCAGGACCTTCATCA
AGTATCCAGCCGACATCCCCGATTTCTTTAAGCAGAGCTTCCCCGAGGGCTTTACCTGGGAGAGGGTGAC
AAGATACGAGGATGGCGGCGTGGTGACCGTGACACAGGACACCTCTCTGGAGGATGGCGAGCTGGTGTAT
AACGTGAAGGTGAGGGGCGTGAACTTCCCTAGCAATGGCCCAGTGATGCAGAAGAAGACCAAGGGCTGGG
AGCCCAATACAGAGATGATGTACCCTGCAGACGGAGGCCTGAGGGGATATACCGACATCGCCCTGAAGGT
GGATGGAGGAGGACACCTGCACTGTAACTTTGTGACCACATACCGCTCCAAGAAGACAGTGGGCAATATC
AAGATGCCAGGAGTGCACGCCGTGGACCACAGGCTGGAGCGCATCGAGGAGTCTGATAACGAGACATATG
TGGTGCAGAGAGAGGTGGCCGTGGCCAAGTACTCTAATCTGGGCGGCGGGATGGACGAGCTGTATAAGAA
GAGCAGGATCACCAGCGAGGGCGAGTACATCCCCCTGGACCAGATCGACATCAACGTGTTCTGCTACGAG
AACGAGGTGTAAGAATTCGATATCGGTACCGATGAATAGCTCGAGGTACCGATGAATAGCTAAGGTCGAG
GCCGCAGGTAAGTATCAAGGTTACAAGACAGGTTTAAGGAGACCAATAGAAACTGGGCTTGTCGAGACAG
AGAAGACTCTTGCGTTTCTGATAGGCACCTATTGGTCTTACTGACATCCACTTTGCCTTTCTCTCCACAG
GTGTCGACAATCAACCTCTGGATTACAAAATTTGTGAAAGATTGACTGGTATTCTTAACTATGTTGCTCC
TTTTACGCTATGTGGATACGCTGCTTTAATGCCTTTGTATCATGCTATTGCTTCCCGTATGGCTTTCATT
TTCTCCTCCTTGTATAAATCCTGGTTGCTGTCTCTTTATGAGGAGTTGTGGCCCGTTGTCAGGCAACGTG
GCGTGGTGTGCACTGTGTTTGCTGACGCAACCCCCACTGGTTGGGGCATTGCCACCACCTGTCAGCTCCT
TTCCGGGACTTTCGCTTTCCCCCTCCCTATTGCCACGGCGGAACTCATCGCCGCCTGCCTTGCCCGCTGC
TGGACAGGGGCTCGGCTGTTGGGCACTGACAATTCCGTGGTGTTGTCGGGGAAGCTGACGTCCTTTCCAT
GGCTGCTCGCCTGTGTTGCCACCTGGATTCTGCGCGGGACGTCCTTCTGCTACGTCCCTTCGGCCCTCAA
TCCAGCGGACCTTCCTTCCCGCGGCCTGCTGCCGGCTCTGCGGCCTCTTCCGCGTCTTCGCCTTCGCCCT
CAGACGAGTCGGATCTCCCTTTGGGCCGCCTCCCCGCCTGGAATTCGAGCTCGGTACGATCAGCCTCGAC
TGTGCCTTCTAGTTGCCAGCCATCTGTTGTTTGCCCCTCCCCCGTGCCTTCCTTGACCCTGGAAGGTGCC
ACTCCCACTGTCCTTTCCTAATAAAATGAGGAAATTGCATCGCATTGTCTGAGTAGGTGTCATTCTATTC
TGGGGGGTGGGGTGGGGCAGGACAGCAAGGGGGAGGATTGGGAAGACAATAGCCCAGCTTTTGTTCCCTT
TAGTGAGGGTTAATTGCGCGCTTGGCGTAATCATGGTCATAGCTGTTTCCTGTGTGAAATTGTTATCCGC
TAATTCACTCCTCAGGTGCAGGCTGCCTATCAGAAGGTGGTGGCTGGTGTGGCCAATGCCCTGGCTCACA
AATACCACTGAGATCTTTTTCCCTCTGCCAAAAATTATGGGGACATCATGAAGCCCCTTGAGCATCTGAC
TTCTGGCTAATAAAGGAAATTTATTTTCATTGCAATAGTGTGTTGGAATTTTTTGTGTCTCTCACTCGGA
AGGACATATGGGAGGGCAAATCATTTAAAACATCAGAATGAGTATTTGGTTTAGAGTTTGGCAACATATG
CCCATATGCTGGCTGCCATGAACAAAGGTTGGCTATAAAGAGGTCATCAGTATATGAAACAGCCCCCTGC
TGTCCATTCCTTATTCCATAGAAAAGCCTTGACTTGAGGTTAGATTTTTTTTATATTTTGTTTTGTGTTA
TTTTTTTCTTTAACATCCCTAAAATTTTCCTTACATGTTTTACTAGCCAGATTTTTCCTCCTCTCCTGAC
TACTCCCAGTCATAGCTGTCCCTCTTCTCTTATGGAGATCCCTCGACCTGCAGCCCAAGCTTGGCGTAAT
CATGGTCATAGCTGTTTCCTGTGTGAAATTGTTATCCGCTCACAATTCCACACAACATACGAGCCGGAAG
CATAAAGTGTAAAGCCTGGGGTGCCTAATGAGTGAGCTAACTCACATTAATTGCGTTGCGCTCACTGCCC
GCTTTCCAGTCGGGAAACCTGTCGTGCCAGCGGATCCGCATCTCAATTAGTCAGCAACCATAGTCCCGCC
CCTAACTCCGCCCATCCCGCCCCTAACTCCGCCCAGTTCCGCCCATTCTCCGCCCCATGGCTGACTAATT
TTTTTTATTTATGCAGAGGCCGAGGCCGCCTCGGCCTCTGAGCTATTCCAGAAGTAGTGAGGAGGCTTTT
TTGGAGGCCTAGGCTTTTGCAAAAAGCTAACTTGTTTATTGCAGCTTATAATGGTTACAAATAAAGCAAT
AGCATCACAAATTTCACAAATAAAGCATTTTTTTCACTGCATTCTAGTTGTGGTTTGTCCAAACTCATCA
ATGTATCTTATCATGTCTGGATCCGCTGCATTAATGAATCGGCCAACGCGCGGGGAGAGGCGGTTTGCGT
ATTGGGCGCTCTTCCGCTTCCTCGCTCACTGACTCGCTGCGCTCGGTCGTTCGGCTGCGGCGAGCGGTAT
CAGCTCACTCAAAGGCGGTAATACGGTTATCCACAGAATCAGGGGATAACGCAGGAAAGAACATGTGAGC
AAAAGGCCAGCAAAAGGCCAGGAACCGTAAAAAGGCCGCGTTGCTGGCGTTTTTCCATAGGCTCCGCCCC
CCTGACGAGCATCACAAAAATCGACGCTCAAGTCAGAGGTGGCGAAACCCGACAGGACTATAAAGATACC
AGGCGTTTCCCCCTGGAAGCTCCCTCGTGCGCTCTCCTGTTCCGACCCTGCCGCTTACCGGATACCTGTC
CGCCTTTCTCCCTTCGGGAAGCGTGGCGCTTTCTCATAGCTCACGCTGTAGGTATCTCAGTTCGGTGTAG
GTCGTTCGCTCCAAGCTGGGCTGTGTGCACGAACCCCCCGTTCAGCCCGACCGCTGCGCCTTATCCGGTA
ACTATCGTCTTGAGTCCAACCCGGTAAGACACGACTTATCGCCACTGGCAGCAGCCACTGGTAACAGGAT
TAGCAGAGCGAGGTATGTAGGCGGTGCTACAGAGTTCTTGAAGTGGTGGCCTAACTACGGCTACACTAGA
AGAACAGTATTTGGTATCTGCGCTCTGCTGAAGCCAGTTACCTTCGGAAAAAGAGTTGGTAGCTCTTGAT
CCGGCAAACAAACCACCGCTGGTAGCGGTGGTTTTTTTGTTTGCAAGCAGCAGATTACGCGCAGAAAAAA
AGGATCTCAAGAAGATCCTTTGATCTTTTCTACGGGGTCTGACGCTCAGTGGAACGAAAACTCACGTTAA
GGGATTTTGGTCATGAGATTATCAAAAAGGATCTTCACCTAGATCCTTTTAAATTAAAAATGAAGTTTTA
AATCAATCTAAAGTATATATGAGTAAACTTGGTCTGACAGTTACCAATGCTTAATCAGTGAGGCACCTAT
CTCAGCGATCTGTCTATTTCGTTCATCCATAGTTGCCTGACTCCCCGTCGTGTAGATAACTACGATACGG
GAGGGCTTACCATCTGGCCCCAGTGCTGCAATGATACCGCGAGACCCACGCTCACCGGCTCCAGATTTAT
CAGCAATAAACCAGCCAGCCGGAAGGGCCGAGCGCAGAAGTGGTCCTGCAACTTTATCCGCCTCCATCCA
GTCTATTAATTGTTGCCGGGAAGCTAGAGTAAGTAGTTCGCCAGTTAATAGTTTGCGCAACGTTGTTGCC
ATTGCTACAGGCATCGTGGTGTCACGCTCGTCGTTTGGTATGGCTTCATTCAGCTCCGGTTCCCAACGAT
CAAGGCGAGTTACATGATCCCCCATGTTGTGCAAAAAAGCGGTTAGCTCCTTCGGTCCTCCGATCGTTGT
CAGAAGTAAGTTGGCCGCAGTGTTATCACTCATGGTTATGGCAGCACTGCATAATTCTCTTACTGTCATG
CCATCCGTAAGATGCTTTTCTGTGACTGGTGAGTACTCAACCAAGTCATTCTGAGAATAGTGTATGCGGC
GACCGAGTTGCTCTTGCCCGGCGTCAATACGGGATAATACCGCGCCACATAGCAGAACTTTAAAAGTGCT
CATCATTGGAAAACGTTCTTCGGGGCGAAAACTCTCAAGGATCTTACCGCTGTTGAGATCCAGTTCGATG
TAACCCACTCGTGCACCCAACTGATCTTCAGCATCTTTTACTTTCACCAGCGTTTCTGGGTGAGCAAAAA
CAGGAAGGCAAAATGCCGCAAAAAAGGGAATAAGGGCGACACGGAAATGTTGAATACTCATACTCTTCCT
TTTTCAATATTATTGAAGCATTTATCAGGGTTATTGTCTCATGAGCGGATACATATTTGAATGTATTTAG
AAAAATAAACAAATAGGGGTTCCGCGCACATTTCCCCGAAAAGTGCCACCTG
